Addgene plasmid #147078: pEGFP-N3-FLuc-3BoxB_O
Purpose: Mammalian Expression of 3BoxB
Depositing lab: Elisa Izaurralde. Depositing organization: Max Planck Institute for Developmental Biology.
Backbone
  Vector backbone: Unknown
  Vector type: Mammalian Expression
Growth in bacteria
  Bacterial resistance: Kanamycin, 50 μg/mL
  Growth temperature: 37°C
  Growth strain: DH5alpha
  Copy number: High Copy
Gene/Insert
  Gene/Insert name: 3BoxB
  Species: Other
  Cloning method: Unknown
Terms and licenses: Academic/Nonprofit Terms; Industry Terms: Not Available to Industry
Depositor comments: Plasmids from this collection were made available to the research community and donated after the lab closed. Please note that the sequence provided by the depositing laboratory may be theoretical/predicted or based on Sanger sequencing results. There may be discrepancies between sequencing results obtained by Addgene and the depositor sequence. If an Addgene verified sequence is not available, please contact before placing your order to request that our lab fully sequence the plasmid.
How to cite: pEGFP-N3-FLuc-3BoxB_O was a gift from Elisa Izaurralde (Addgene plasmid # 147078 ; http://n2t.net/addgene:147078 ; RRID:Addgene_147078)
