[The description below was written by a language model from this plasmid's Addgene catalogue record and pLannotate feature annotations shown in this document.]
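Description:
pEGFP-N3-FLuc-3BoxB_O is a mammalian expression plasmid. The catalogue lists its backbone as unknown, although the name and the annotated layout are consistent with a pEGFP-N3-type vector. It replicates in E. coli from a high-copy ColE1/pUC origin and also carries an f1 origin. Selection relies on a single Tn5 NeoR/KanR gene placed behind both a bacterial (bla) promoter and the SV40 early promoter and terminated by the HSV TK poly(A) signal. This gene gives kanamycin resistance in bacteria and can provide G418 resistance in mammalian cells.

The payload is a reporter transcription unit driven by the CMV immediate-early enhancer and promoter. It contains the firefly luciferase (luc+) coding sequence followed closely by EGFP. The feature table alone does not establish whether the two are translated as one fusion protein. Downstream of EGFP, in the 3' untranslated region, lie three boxB elements and then the SV40 poly(A) signal. The boxB elements are short RNA hairpins from the bacteriophage λ nut site that are bound by the λN peptide. The small β-globin, large T antigen, ble and bGH "fragment" hits are short matches and are probably linker or backbone remnants rather than functional parts.

This arrangement is typical of λN–boxB tethering assays. A protein of interest fused to λN is recruited to the reporter mRNA, and its effect on translation or mRNA stability is read out as luciferase activity. The record itself states only "mammalian expression of 3BoxB". The two sequence records (6,406 and 6,477 nt) have the same feature order and differ mainly in the extent of the annotated SV40 promoter/enhancer region. The depositor notes that the supplied sequence may be theoretical.
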