Features (pLannotate 1.2.2; 19 found; start..end, strand, type, name):
     61..364     +  enhancer       CMV enhancer: human cytomegalovirus immediate early enhancer
    365..568     +  promoter       CMV promoter: human cytomegalovirus (CMV) immediate early promoter
    606..2255    +  CDS            luciferase: firefly luciferase; luc+; enhanced luc+ version of the luciferase gene
   2271..2990    +  CDS            EGFP: the original enhanced GFP (Yang et al., 1996) mammalian codon-optimized
   3016..3038    +  polyA_signal   β-globin poly(A) (fragment): human β-globin polyadenylation signal
   3045..3063    +  protein_bind   boxB: λ N peptide binding site consisting of an RNA hairpin within the N-utliization (nut) site of the λ bacteriophage transcript (Tan and Frankel, 1995) λN peptide
   3069..3091    +  polyA_signal   β-globin poly(A) (fragment): human β-globin polyadenylation signal
   3089..3107    +  protein_bind   boxB: λ N peptide binding site consisting of an RNA hairpin within the N-utliization (nut) site of the λ bacteriophage transcript (Tan and Frankel, 1995) λN peptide
   3113..3131    +  protein_bind   boxB: λ N peptide binding site consisting of an RNA hairpin within the N-utliization (nut) site of the λ bacteriophage transcript (Tan and Frankel, 1995) λN peptide
   3160..3243    +  CDS            large T antigen (fragment): large T antigen from SV40 (simian virus 40)
   3266..3387    +  polyA_signal   SV40 poly(A) signal: SV40 polyadenylation signal
   3421..3849    -  rep_origin     f1 ori (sequence partly withheld): f1 bacteriophage origin of replication; arrow indicates direction of (+) strand synthesis
   3876..3980    +  promoter       AmpR promoter: bla
   4049..4259    +  promoter       SV40 promoter: SV40 early promoter
   4302..5096    +  CDS            NeoR/KanR: aminoglycoside phosphotransferase from Tn5; aph(3')-II (or nptII); confers resistance to neomycin, kanamycin, and G418 (Geneticin®)
   5117..5269    +  CDS            ble (fragment): BLE_KLEPN - Experimental evidence at protein level: Swiss-Prot protein existence level 1. Binding protein with a strong affinity to the bleomycin family of antibiotics. Binds to CL990; an antimitotic-antibiotic compound. From Klebsiella pneumoniae.
   5328..5375    +  polyA_signal   HSV TK poly(A) signal: herpes simplex virus thymidine kinase polyadenylation signal (Cole and Stacy, 1985)
   5466..5482    -  polyA_signal   bGH poly(A) signal (fragment): bovine growth hormone polyadenylation signal
   5704..6292    +  rep_origin     ori: high-copy-number ColE1/pMB1/pBR322/pUC origin of replication
>Addgene plasmid #147078 | pEGFP-N3-FLuc-3BoxB_O | addgene full sequence | sequence record 486897 | Addgene NGS Result
TAGTTATTAATAGTAATCAATTACGGGGTCATTAGTTCATAGCCCATATATGGAGTTCCGCGTTACATAA
CTTACGGTAAATGGCCCGCCTGGCTGACCGCCCAACGACCCCCGCCCATTGACGTCAATAATGACGTATG
TTCCCATAGTAACGCCAATAGGGACTTTCCATTGACGTCAATGGGTGGAGTATTTACGGTAAACTGCCCA
CTTGGCAGTACATCAAGTGTATCATATGCCAAGTACGCCCCCTATTGACGTCAATGACGGTAAATGGCCC
GCCTGGCATTATGCCCAGTACATGACCTTATGGGACTTTCCTACTTGGCAGTACATCTACGTATTAGTCA
TCGCTATTACCATGGTGATGCGGTTTTGGCAGTACATCAATGGGCGTGGATAGCGGTTTGACTCACGGGG
ATTTCCAAGTCTCCACCCCATTGACGTCAATGGGAGTTTGTTTTGGCACCAAAATCAACGGGACTTTCCA
AAATGTCGTAACAACTCCGCCCCATTGACGCAAATGGGCGGTAGGCGTGTACGGTGGGAGGTCTATATAA
GCAGAGCTGGTTTAGTGAACCGTCAGATCCGCTAGCACAGCCACCATGGAATACGCCAAAAACATAAAGA
AAGGCCCGGCGCCATTCTATCCGCTGGAAGATGGAACCGCTGGAGAGCAACTGCATAAGGCTATGAAGAG
ATACGCCCTGGTTCCTGGAACAATTGCTTTTACAGATGCACATATCGAGGTGGACATCACTTACGCTGAG
TACTTCGAAATGTCCGTTCGGTTGGCAGAAGCTATGAAACGATATGGGCTGAATACAAATCACAGAATCG
TCGTATGCAGTGAAAACTCTCTTCAATTCTTTATGCCGGTGTTGGGCGCGTTATTTATCGGAGTTGCAGT
TGCGCCCGCGAACGACATTTATAATGAACGTGAATTGCTCAACAGTATGGGCATTTCGCAGCCTACCGTG
GTGTTCGTTTCCAAAAAGGGGTTGCAAAAAATTTTGAACGTGCAAAAAAAGCTCCCAATCATCCAAAAAA
TTATTATCATGGATTCTAAAACGGATTACCAGGGATTTCAGTCGATGTACACGTTCGTCACATCTCATCT
ACCTCCCGGTTTTAATGAATACGATTTTGTGCCAGAGTCCTTCGATAGGGACAAGACAATTGCACTGATC
ATGAACTCCTCTGGATCTACTGGTCTGCCTAAAGGTGTCGCTCTGCCTCATAGAACTGCCTGCGTGAGAT
TCTCGCATGCCAGAGATCCTATTTTTGGCAATCAAATCATTCCGGATACTGCGATTTTAAGTGTTGTTCC
ATTCCATCACGGTTTTGGAATGTTTACTACACTCGGATATTTGATATGTGGATTTCGAGTCGTCTTAATG
TATAGATTTGAAGAAGAGCTGTTTCTGAGGAGCCTTCAGGATTACAAGATTCAAAGTGCGCTGCTGGTGC
CAACCCTATTCTCCTTCTTCGCCAAAAGCACTCTGATTGACAAATACGATTTATCTAATTTACACGAAAT
TGCTTCTGGTGGCGCTCCCCTCTCTAAGGAAGTCGGGGAAGCGGTTGCCAAGAGGTTCCATCTGCCAGGT
ATCAGGCAAGGATATGGGCTCACTGAGACTACATCAGCTATTCTGATTACACCCGAGGGGGATGATAAAC
CGGGCGCGGTCGGTAAAGTTGTTCCATTTTTTGAAGCGAAGGTTGTGGATCTGGATACCGGGAAAACGCT
GGGCGTTAATCAAAGAGGCGAACTGTGTGTGAGAGGTCCTATGATTATGTCCGGTTATGTAAACAATCCG
GAAGCGACCAACGCCTTGATTGACAAGGATGGATGGCTACATTCTGGAGACATAGCTTACTGGGACGAAG
ACGAACACTTCTTCATCGTTGACCGCCTGAAGTCTCTGATTAAGTACAAAGGCTATCAGGTGGCTCCCGC
TGAATTGGAATCCATCTTGCTCCAACACCCCAACATCTTCGACGCAGGTGTCGCAGGTCTTCCCGACGAT
GACGCCGGTGAACTTCCCGCCGCCGTTGTTGTTTTGGAGCACGGAAAGACGATGACGGAAAAAGAGATCG
TGGATTACGTCGCCAGTCAAGTAACAACCGCGAAAAAGTTGCGCGGAGGAGTTGTGTTTGTGGACGAAGT
ACCGAAAGGTCTTACCGGAAAACTCGACGCAAGAAAAATCAGAGAGATCCTCATAAAGGCCAAGAAGGGC
GGAAAGATCGCCGTGGGATCCATCGCCACCATGGTGAGCAAGGGCGAGGAGCTGTTCACCGGGGTGGTGC
CCATCCTGGTCGAGCTGGACGGCGACGTAAACGGCCACAAGTTCAGCGTGTCCGGCGAGGGCGAGGGCGA
TGCCACCTACGGCAAGCTGACCCTGAAGTTCATCTGCACCACCGGCAAGCTGCCCGTGCCCTGGCCCACC
CTCGTGACCACCCTGACCTACGGCGTGCAGTGCTTCAGCCGCTACCCCGACCACATGAAGCAGCACGACT
TCTTCAAGTCCGCCATGCCCGAAGGCTACGTCCAGGAGCGCACCATCTTCTTCAAGGACGACGGCAACTA
CAAGACCCGCGCCGAGGTGAAGTTCGAGGGCGACACCCTGGTGAACCGCATCGAGCTGAAGGGCATCGAC
TTCAAGGAGGACGGCAACATCCTGGGGCACAAGCTGGAGTACAACTACAACAGCCACAACGTCTATATCA
TGGCCGACAAGCAGAAGAACGGCATCAAGGTGAACTTCAAGATCCGCCACAACATCGAGGACGGCAGCGT
GCAGCTCGCCGACCACTACCAGCAGAACACCCCCATCGGCGACGGCCCCGTGCTGCTGCCCGACAACCAC
TACCTGAGCACCCAGTCCGCCCTGAGCAAAGACCCCAACGAGAAGCGCGATCACATGGTCCTGCTGGAGT
TCGTGACCGCCGCCGGGATCACTCTCGGCATGGACGAGCTGTACAAGTAAAGCGGCCGCGAGCAGTAATT
CTAGATAAGTCCAACTACTAAACTGGGGATTCCTGGGCCCTGAAGAAGGGCCCCTCGACTAAGTCCAACT
ACTAAACTGGGCCCTGAAGAAGGGCCCATATAGGGCCCTGAAGAAGGGCCCTATCGAGGATATTATCTCG
AGGACTCTAGATCATAATCAGCCATACCACATTTGTAGAGGTTTTACTTGCTTTAAAAAACCTCCCACAC
CTCCCCCTGAACCTGAAACATAAAATGAATGCAATTGTTGTTGTTAACTTGTTTATTGCAGCTTATAATG
GTTACAAATAAAGCAATAGCATCACAAATTTCACAAATAAAGCATTTTTTTCACTGCATTCTAGTTGTGG
TTTGTCCAAACTCATCAATGTATCTTAAGGCGTAAATTGTAAGCGTTAATATTTTGTTAAAATTCGCGTT
AAATTTTTGTTAAATCAGCTCATTTTTTAACCAATAGGCCGAAATCGGCAAAATCCCTTATAAATCAAAA
GAATAGACCGAGATAGGGT
[37 nt withheld, positions 3520-3556]
AAAGAACGTGGACTCCAACGTCAAAGG
[49 nt withheld, positions 3584-3632]
T
[91 nt withheld, positions 3634-3724]
G
[124 nt withheld, positions 3726-3849]
CAGGTGGCACTTTTCGGGGAAATGTGCGCGGAACCCCTATTTGTTTATTTTTCTAAATACATTCAAATAT
GTATCCGCTCATGAGACAATAACCCTGATAAATGCTTCAATAATATTGAAAAAGGAAGAGTCCTGAGGCG
GAAAGAACCAGCTGTGGAATGTGTGTCAGTTAGGGTGTGGAAAGTCCCCAGGCTCCCCAGCAGGCAGAAG
TATGCAAAGCATGCATCTCAATTAGTCAGCAACCATAGTCCCGCCCCTAACTCCGCCCATCCCGCCCCTA
ACTCCGCCCAGTTCCGCCCATTCTCCGCCCCATGGCTGACTAATTTTTTTTATTTATGCAGAGGCCGAGG
CCGCCTCGGCCTCTGAGCTATTCCAGAAGTAGTGAGGAGGCTTTTTTGGAGGCCTAGGCTTTTGCAAAGA
TCGATCAAGAGACAGGATGAGGATCGTTTCGCATGATTGAACAAGATGGATTGCACGCAGGTTCTCCGGC
CGCTTGGGTGGAGAGGCTATTCGGCTATGACTGGGCACAACAGACAATCGGCTGCTCTGATGCCGCCGTG
TTCCGGCTGTCAGCGCAGGGGCGCCCGGTTCTTTTTGTCAAGACCGACCTGTCCGGTGCCCTGAATGAAC
TGCAAGACGAGGCAGCGCGGCTATCGTGGCTGGCCACGACGGGCGTTCCTTGCGCAGCTGTGCTCGACGT
TGTCACTGAAGCGGGAAGGGACTGGCTGCTATTGGGCGAAGTGCCGGGGCAGGATCTCCTGTCATCTCAC
CTTGCTCCTGCCGAGAAAGTATCCATCATGGCTGATGCAATGCGGCGGCTGCATACGCTTGATCCGGCTA
CCTGCCCATTCGACCACCAAGCGAAACATCGCATCGAGCGAGCACGTACTCGGATGGAAGCCGGTCTTGT
CGATCAGGATGATCTGGACGAAGAGCATCAGGGGCTCGCGCCAGCCGAACTGTTCGCCAGGCTCAAGGCG
AGCATGCCCGACGGCGAGGATCTCGTCGTGACCCATGGCGATGCCTGCTTGCCGAATATCATGGTGGAAA
ATGGCCGCTTTTCTGGATTCATCGACTGTGGCCGGCTGGGTGTGGCGGACCGCTATCAGGACATAGCGTT
GGCTACCCGTGATATTGCTGAAGAGCTTGGCGGCGAATGGGCTGACCGCTTCCTCGTGCTTTACGGTATC
GCCGCTCCCGATTCGCAGCGCATCGCCTTCTATCGCCTTCTTGACGAGTTCTTCTGAGCGGGACTCTGGG
GTTCGAAATGACCGACCAAGCGACGCCCAACCTGCCATCACGAGATTTCGATTCCACCGCCGCCTTCTAT
GAAAGGTTGGGCTTCGGAATCGTTTTCCGGGACGCCGGCTGGATGATCCTCCAGCGCGGGGATCTCATGC
TGGAGTTCTTCGCCCACCCTAGGGGGAGGCTAACTGAAACACGGAAGGAGACAATACCGGAAGGAACCCG
CGCTATGACGGCAATAAAAAGACAGAATAAAACGCACGGTGTTGGGTCGTTTGTTCATAAACGCGGGGTT
CGGTCCCAGGGCTGGCACTCTGTCGATACCCCACCGAGACCCCATTGGGGCCAATACGCCCGCGTTTCTT
CCTTTTCCCCACCCCACCCCCCAAGTTCGGGTGAAGGCCCAGGGCTCGCAGCCAACGTCGGGGCGGCAGG
CCCTGCCATAGCCTCAGGTTACTCATATATACTTTAGATTGATTTAAAACTTCATTTTTAATTTAAAAGG
ATCTAGGTGAAGATCCTTTTTGATAATCTCATGACCAAAATCCCTTAACGTGAGTTTTCGTTCCACTGAG
CGTCAGACCCCGTAGAAAAGATCAAAGGATCTTCTTGAGATCCTTTTTTTCTGCGCGTAATCTGCTGCTT
GCAAACAAAAAAACCACCGCTACCAGCGGTGGTTTGTTTGCCGGATCAAGAGCTACCAACTCTTTTTCCG
AAGGTAACTGGCTTCAGCAGAGCGCAGATACCAAATACTGTTCTTCTAGTGTAGCCGTAGTTAGGCCACC
ACTTCAAGAACTCTGTAGCACCGCCTACATACCTCGCTCTGCTAATCCTGTTACCAGTGGCTGCTGCCAG
TGGCGATAAGTCGTGTCTTACCGGGTTGGACTCAAGACGATAGTTACCGGATAAGGCGCAGCGGTCGGGC
TGAACGGGGGGTTCGTGCACACAGCCCAGCTTGGAGCGAACGACCTACACCGAACTGAGATACCTACAGC
GTGAGCTATGAGAAAGCGCCACGCTTCCCGAAGGGAGAAAGGCGGACAGGTATCCGGTAAGCGGCAGGGT
CGGAACAGGAGAGCGCACGAGGGAGCTTCCAGGGGGAAACGCCTGGTATCTTTATAGTCCTGTCGGGTTT
CGCCACCTCTGACTTGAGCGTCGATTTTTGTGATGCTCGTCAGGGGGGCGGAGCCTATGGAAAAACGCCA
GCAACGCGGCCTTTTTACGGTTCCTGGCCTTTTGCTGGCCTTTTGCTCACATGTTCTTTCCTGCGTTATC
CCCTGATTCTGTGGATAACCGTATTACCGCCATGCAT
