Features (pLannotate 1.2.2; 19 found; start..end, strand, type, name):
     61..364     +  enhancer       CMV enhancer: human cytomegalovirus immediate early enhancer
    365..568     +  promoter       CMV promoter: human cytomegalovirus (CMV) immediate early promoter
    605..2254    +  CDS            luciferase: firefly luciferase; luc+; enhanced luc+ version of the luciferase gene
   2270..2989    +  CDS            EGFP: the original enhanced GFP (Yang et al., 1996) mammalian codon-optimized
   3015..3037    +  polyA_signal   β-globin poly(A) (fragment): human β-globin polyadenylation signal
   3044..3062    +  protein_bind   boxB: λ N peptide binding site consisting of an RNA hairpin within the N-utliization (nut) site of the λ bacteriophage transcript (Tan and Frankel, 1995) λN peptide
   3068..3090    +  polyA_signal   β-globin poly(A) (fragment): human β-globin polyadenylation signal
   3088..3106    +  protein_bind   boxB: λ N peptide binding site consisting of an RNA hairpin within the N-utliization (nut) site of the λ bacteriophage transcript (Tan and Frankel, 1995) λN peptide
   3112..3130    +  protein_bind   boxB: λ N peptide binding site consisting of an RNA hairpin within the N-utliization (nut) site of the λ bacteriophage transcript (Tan and Frankel, 1995) λN peptide
   3159..3242    +  CDS            large T antigen (fragment): large T antigen from SV40 (simian virus 40)
   3265..3386    +  polyA_signal   SV40 poly(A) signal: SV40 polyadenylation signal
   3420..3848    -  rep_origin     f1 ori (sequence partly withheld): f1 bacteriophage origin of replication; arrow indicates direction of (+) strand synthesis
   3875..3979    +  promoter       AmpR promoter: bla
   3981..4338    +  promoter       SV40 promoter: SV40 enhancer and early promoter
   4373..5167    +  CDS            NeoR/KanR: aminoglycoside phosphotransferase from Tn5; aph(3')-II (or nptII); confers resistance to neomycin, kanamycin, and G418 (Geneticin®)
   5188..5340    +  CDS            ble (fragment): BLE_KLEPN - Experimental evidence at protein level: Swiss-Prot protein existence level 1. Binding protein with a strong affinity to the bleomycin family of antibiotics. Binds to CL990; an antimitotic-antibiotic compound. From Klebsiella pneumoniae.
   5399..5446    +  polyA_signal   HSV TK poly(A) signal: herpes simplex virus thymidine kinase polyadenylation signal (Cole and Stacy, 1985)
   5537..5553    -  polyA_signal   bGH poly(A) signal (fragment): bovine growth hormone polyadenylation signal
   5775..6363    +  rep_origin     ori: high-copy-number ColE1/pMB1/pBR322/pUC origin of replication
>Addgene plasmid #147078 | pEGFP-N3-FLuc-3BoxB_O | analyzer sequence | sequence record 289525
TAGTTATTAATAGTAATCAATTACGGGGTCATTAGTTCATAGCCCATATATGGAGTTCCGCGTTACATAA
CTTACGGTAAATGGCCCGCCTGGCTGACCGCCCAACGACCCCCGCCCATTGACGTCAATAATGACGTATG
TTCCCATAGTAACGCCAATAGGGACTTTCCATTGACGTCAATGGGTGGAGTATTTACGGTAAACTGCCCA
CTTGGCAGTACATCAAGTGTATCATATGCCAAGTACGCCCCCTATTGACGTCAATGACGGTAAATGGCCC
GCCTGGCATTATGCCCAGTACATGACCTTATGGGACTTTCCTACTTGGCAGTACATCTACGTATTAGTCA
TCGCTATTACCATGGTGATGCGGTTTTGGCAGTACATCAATGGGCGTGGATAGCGGTTTGACTCACGGGG
ATTTCCAAGTCTCCACCCCATTGACGTCAATGGGAGTTTGTTTTGGCACCAAAATCAACGGGACTTTCCA
AAATGTCGTAACAACTCCGCCCCATTGACGCAAATGGGCGGTAGGCGTGTACGGTGGGAGGTCTATATAA
GCAGAGCTGGTTTAGTGACCGTCAGATCCGCTAGCACAGCCACCATGGAATACGCCAAAAACATAAAGAA
AGGCCCGGCGCCATTCTATCCGCTGGAAGATGGAACCGCTGGAGAGCAACTGCATAAGGCTATGAAGAGA
TACGCCCTGGTTCCTGGAACAATTGCTTTTACAGATGCACATATCGAGGTGGACATCACTTACGCTGAGT
ACTTCGAAATGTCCGTTCGGTTGGCAGAAGCTATGAAACGATATGGGCTGAATACAAATCACAGAATCGT
CGTATGCAGTGAAAACTCTCTTCAATTCTTTATGCCGGTGTTGGGCGCGTTATTTATCGGAGTTGCAGTT
GCGCCCGCGAACGACATTTATAATGAACGTGAATTGCTCAACAGTATGGGCATTTCGCAGCCTACCGTGG
TGTTCGTTTCCAAAAAGGGGTTGCAAAAAATTTTGAACGTGCAAAAAAAGCTCCCAATCATCCAAAAAAT
TATTATCATGGATTCTAAAACGGATTACCAGGGATTTCAGTCGATGTACACGTTCGTCACATCTCATCTA
CCTCCCGGTTTTAATGAATACGATTTTGTGCCAGAGTCCTTCGATAGGGACAAGACAATTGCACTGATCA
TGAACTCCTCTGGATCTACTGGTCTGCCTAAAGGTGTCGCTCTGCCTCATAGAACTGCCTGCGTGAGATT
CTCGCATGCCAGAGATCCTATTTTTGGCAATCAAATCATTCCGGATACTGCGATTTTAAGTGTTGTTCCA
TTCCATCACGGTTTTGGAATGTTTACTACACTCGGATATTTGATATGTGGATTTCGAGTCGTCTTAATGT
ATAGATTTGAAGAAGAGCTGTTTCTGAGGAGCCTTCAGGATTACAAGATTCAAAGTGCGCTGCTGGTGCC
AACCCTATTCTCCTTCTTCGCCAAAAGCACTCTGATTGACAAATACGATTTATCTAATTTACACGAAATT
GCTTCTGGTGGCGCTCCCCTCTCTAAGGAAGTCGGGGAAGCGGTTGCCAAGAGGTTCCATCTGCCAGGTA
TCAGGCAAGGATATGGGCTCACTGAGACTACATCAGCTATTCTGATTACACCCGAGGGGGATGATAAACC
GGGCGCGGTCGGTAAAGTTGTTCCATTTTTTGAAGCGAAGGTTGTGGATCTGGATACCGGGAAAACGCTG
GGCGTTAATCAAAGAGGCGAACTGTGTGTGAGAGGTCCTATGATTATGTCCGGTTATGTAAACAATCCGG
AAGCGACCAACGCCTTGATTGACAAGGATGGATGGCTACATTCTGGAGACATAGCTTACTGGGACGAAGA
CGAACACTTCTTCATCGTTGACCGCCTGAAGTCTCTGATTAAGTACAAAGGCTATCAGGTGGCTCCCGCT
GAATTGGAATCCATCTTGCTCCAACACCCCAACATCTTCGACGCAGGTGTCGCAGGTCTTCCCGACGATG
ACGCCGGTGAACTTCCCGCCGCCGTTGTTGTTTTGGAGCACGGAAAGACGATGACGGAAAAAGAGATCGT
GGATTACGTCGCCAGTCAAGTAACAACCGCGAAAAAGTTGCGCGGAGGAGTTGTGTTTGTGGACGAAGTA
CCGAAAGGTCTTACCGGAAAACTCGACGCAAGAAAAATCAGAGAGATCCTCATAAAGGCCAAGAAGGGCG
GAAAGATCGCCGTGGGATCCATCGCCACCATGGTGAGCAAGGGCGAGGAGCTGTTCACCGGGGTGGTGCC
CATCCTGGTCGAGCTGGACGGCGACGTAAACGGCCACAAGTTCAGCGTGTCCGGCGAGGGCGAGGGCGAT
GCCACCTACGGCAAGCTGACCCTGAAGTTCATCTGCACCACCGGCAAGCTGCCCGTGCCCTGGCCCACCC
TCGTGACCACCCTGACCTACGGCGTGCAGTGCTTCAGCCGCTACCCCGACCACATGAAGCAGCACGACTT
CTTCAAGTCCGCCATGCCCGAAGGCTACGTCCAGGAGCGCACCATCTTCTTCAAGGACGACGGCAACTAC
AAGACCCGCGCCGAGGTGAAGTTCGAGGGCGACACCCTGGTGAACCGCATCGAGCTGAAGGGCATCGACT
TCAAGGAGGACGGCAACATCCTGGGGCACAAGCTGGAGTACAACTACAACAGCCACAACGTCTATATCAT
GGCCGACAAGCAGAAGAACGGCATCAAGGTGAACTTCAAGATCCGCCACAACATCGAGGACGGCAGCGTG
CAGCTCGCCGACCACTACCAGCAGAACACCCCCATCGGCGACGGCCCCGTGCTGCTGCCCGACAACCACT
ACCTGAGCACCCAGTCCGCCCTGAGCAAAGACCCCAACGAGAAGCGCGATCACATGGTCCTGCTGGAGTT
CGTGACCGCCGCCGGGATCACTCTCGGCATGGACGAGCTGTACAAGTAAAGCGGCCGCGAGCAGTAATTC
TAGATAAGTCCAACTACTAAACTGGGGATTCCTGGGCCCTGAAGAAGGGCCCCTCGACTAAGTCCAACTA
CTAAACTGGGCCCTGAAGAAGGGCCCATATAGGGCCCTGAAGAAGGGCCCTATCGAGGATATTATCTCGA
GGACTCTAGATCATAATCAGCCATACCACATTTGTAGAGGTTTTACTTGCTTTAAAAAACCTCCCACACC
TCCCCCTGAACCTGAAACATAAAATGAATGCAATTGTTGTTGTTAACTTGTTTATTGCAGCTTATAATGG
TTACAAATAAAGCAATAGCATCACAAATTTCACAAATAAAGCATTTTTTTCACTGCATTCTAGTTGTGGT
TTGTCCAAACTCATCAATGTATCTTAAGGCGTAAATTGTAAGCGTTAATATTTTGTTAAAATTCGCGTTA
AATTTTTGTTAAATCAGCTCATTTTTTAACCAATAGGCCGAAATCGGCAAAATCCCTTATAAATCAAAAG
AATAGACCGAGATAGGGT
[37 nt withheld, positions 3519-3555]
AAAGAACGTGGACTCCAACGTCAAAGG
[49 nt withheld, positions 3583-3631]
T
[91 nt withheld, positions 3633-3723]
G
[124 nt withheld, positions 3725-3848]
CAGGTGGCACTTTTCGGGGAAATGTGCGCGGAACCCCTATTTGTTTATTTTTCTAAATACATTCAAATAT
GTATCCGCTCATGAGACAATAACCCTGATAAATGCTTCAATAATATTGAAAAAGGAAGAGTCCTGAGGCG
GAAAGAACCAGCTGTGGAATGTGTGTCAGTTAGGGTGTGGAAAGTCCCCAGGCTCCCCAGCAGGCAGAAG
TATGCAAAGCATGCATCTCAATTAGTCAGCAACCAGGTGTGGAAAGTCCCCAGGCTCCCCAGCAGGCAGA
AGTATGCAAAGCATGCATCTCAATTAGTCAGCAACCATAGTCCCGCCCCTAACTCCGCCCATCCCGCCCC
TAACTCCGCCCAGTTCCGCCCATTCTCCGCCCCATGGCTGACTAATTTTTTTTATTTATGCAGAGGCCGA
GGCCGCCTCGGCCTCTGAGCTATTCCAGAAGTAGTGAGGAGGCTTTTTTGGAGGCCTAGGCTTTTGCAAA
GATCGATCAAGAGACAGGATGAGGATCGTTTCGCATGATTGAACAAGATGGATTGCACGCAGGTTCTCCG
GCCGCTTGGGTGGAGAGGCTATTCGGCTATGACTGGGCACAACAGACAATCGGCTGCTCTGATGCCGCCG
TGTTCCGGCTGTCAGCGCAGGGGCGCCCGGTTCTTTTTGTCAAGACCGACCTGTCCGGTGCCCTGAATGA
ACTGCAAGACGAGGCAGCGCGGCTATCGTGGCTGGCCACGACGGGCGTTCCTTGCGCAGCTGTGCTCGAC
GTTGTCACTGAAGCGGGAAGGGACTGGCTGCTATTGGGCGAAGTGCCGGGGCAGGATCTCCTGTCATCTC
ACCTTGCTCCTGCCGAGAAAGTATCCATCATGGCTGATGCAATGCGGCGGCTGCATACGCTTGATCCGGC
TACCTGCCCATTCGACCACCAAGCGAAACATCGCATCGAGCGAGCACGTACTCGGATGGAAGCCGGTCTT
GTCGATCAGGATGATCTGGACGAAGAGCATCAGGGGCTCGCGCCAGCCGAACTGTTCGCCAGGCTCAAGG
CGAGCATGCCCGACGGCGAGGATCTCGTCGTGACCCATGGCGATGCCTGCTTGCCGAATATCATGGTGGA
AAATGGCCGCTTTTCTGGATTCATCGACTGTGGCCGGCTGGGTGTGGCGGACCGCTATCAGGACATAGCG
TTGGCTACCCGTGATATTGCTGAAGAGCTTGGCGGCGAATGGGCTGACCGCTTCCTCGTGCTTTACGGTA
TCGCCGCTCCCGATTCGCAGCGCATCGCCTTCTATCGCCTTCTTGACGAGTTCTTCTGAGCGGGACTCTG
GGGTTCGAAATGACCGACCAAGCGACGCCCAACCTGCCATCACGAGATTTCGATTCCACCGCCGCCTTCT
ATGAAAGGTTGGGCTTCGGAATCGTTTTCCGGGACGCCGGCTGGATGATCCTCCAGCGCGGGGATCTCAT
GCTGGAGTTCTTCGCCCACCCTAGGGGGAGGCTAACTGAAACACGGAAGGAGACAATACCGGAAGGAACC
CGCGCTATGACGGCAATAAAAAGACAGAATAAAACGCACGGTGTTGGGTCGTTTGTTCATAAACGCGGGG
TTCGGTCCCAGGGCTGGCACTCTGTCGATACCCCACCGAGACCCCATTGGGGCCAATACGCCCGCGTTTC
TTCCTTTTCCCCACCCCACCCCCCAAGTTCGGGTGAAGGCCCAGGGCTCGCAGCCAACGTCGGGGCGGCA
GGCCCTGCCATAGCCTCAGGTTACTCATATATACTTTAGATTGATTTAAAACTTCATTTTTAATTTAAAA
GGATCTAGGTGAAGATCCTTTTTGATAATCTCATGACCAAAATCCCTTAACGTGAGTTTTCGTTCCACTG
AGCGTCAGACCCCGTAGAAAAGATCAAAGGATCTTCTTGAGATCCTTTTTTTCTGCGCGTAATCTGCTGC
TTGCAAACAAAAAAACCACCGCTACCAGCGGTGGTTTGTTTGCCGGATCAAGAGCTACCAACTCTTTTTC
CGAAGGTAACTGGCTTCAGCAGAGCGCAGATACCAAATACTGTCCTTCTAGTGTAGCCGTAGTTAGGCCA
CCACTTCAAGAACTCTGTAGCACCGCCTACATACCTCGCTCTGCTAATCCTGTTACCAGTGGCTGCTGCC
AGTGGCGATAAGTCGTGTCTTACCGGGTTGGACTCAAGACGATAGTTACCGGATAAGGCGCAGCGGTCGG
GCTGAACGGGGGGTTCGTGCACACAGCCCAGCTTGGAGCGAACGACCTACACCGAACTGAGATACCTACA
GCGTGAGCTATGAGAAAGCGCCACGCTTCCCGAAGGGAGAAAGGCGGACAGGTATCCGGTAAGCGGCAGG
GTCGGAACAGGAGAGCGCACGAGGGAGCTTCCAGGGGGAAACGCCTGGTATCTTTATAGTCCTGTCGGGT
TTCGCCACCTCTGACTTGAGCGTCGATTTTTGTGATGCTCGTCAGGGGGGCGGAGCCTATGGAAAAACGC
CAGCAACGCGGCCTTTTTACGGTTCCTGGCCTTTTGCTGGCCTTTTGCTCACATGTTCTTTCCTGCGTTA
TCCCCTGATTCTGTGGATAACCGTATTACCGCCATGCAT
